Addgene plasmid #167547: pCas9
Purpose: Used for CRISPR-Cas9 mediated recombineering in Enterococcus. Can clone desired gRNA using BsaI digestion.
Depositing lab: Howard Hang. Depositing organization: Rockefeller University. Publication: RecT recombinase expression enables efficient gene editing in Enterococcus. Chen V, Griffin ME, Maguin P, Varble A, Hang HC. Appl Environ Microbiol. 2021 Jul 7:AEM0084421. doi: 10.1128/AEM.00844-21. PubMed 34232061.
Backbone
  Vector backbone: pVPL3004
  Backbone manufacturer: Jan-Peter van Pijkeren
  Backbone size w/o insert (bp): 9747
  Total vector size (bp): 10249
  Modifications to backbone: Erythromycin resistance was swapped for Chloramphenicol via chloramphenicol acetyl transferase. pUC19 origin or replication was inserted.
  Vector type: Bacterial Expression, CRISPR
Growth in bacteria
  Bacterial resistance: Chloramphenicol, 12.5 μg/mL
  Growth temperature: 37°C
  Growth strain: DH5alpha
  Copy number: Unknown
Gene/Insert 1
  Gene/Insert name: chloramphenicol acetyl transferase (alt name: cat)
  Insert size (bp): 651
  Cloning method: Gibson Cloning
  Sequencing primers: 5′ TTGAAGTTAAATTAGATGCT
Gene/Insert 2
  Gene/Insert name: pUC19 origin of replication (alt name: ori)
  Insert size (bp): 589
  Cloning method: Gibson Cloning
  Sequencing primers: 5′ GAGTCGCTTTTGTAAATTTG
Resource information
  A portion of this plasmid was derived from a plasmid made by: pUC19 origin of replication was cloned from pUC19 obtained from New England Biolabs. Chloramphenicol acetyltransferase was cloned from pKH12, a gift from Kelli Palmer.
Terms and licenses: Academic/Nonprofit Terms; Industry Terms: Not Available to Industry
Depositor comments: Please visit https://www.biorxiv.org/content/10.1101/2020.09.01.278044v2 for BioRxiv preprint.
How to cite: pCas9 was a gift from Howard Hang (Addgene plasmid # 167547 ; http://n2t.net/addgene:167547 ; RRID:Addgene_167547)
