[The description below was written by a language model from this plasmid's Addgene catalogue record, the feature table of its GenBank file and pLannotate feature annotations shown in this document.]
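Description:
pCas9 is a roughly 10.2 kb bacterial CRISPR plasmid built on the pVPL3004 backbone and intended for Cas9-assisted recombineering in Enterococcus. Two changes were made to the parent vector by Gibson assembly. The erythromycin resistance marker was replaced with a chloramphenicol acetyltransferase gene (cat, a Staphylococcus aureus-type CAT taken from pKH12). A pUC19-derived high-copy ColE1/pMB1 origin was also inserted. The result is a shuttle arrangement. The pUC origin supports propagation in E. coli cloning strains such as DH5alpha. The annotated Gram-positive replication genes (repD, repE, repF and repG in the depositor's map) match the pIP501-type copy-control protein CopR and a RepS-like replication protein in the automated annotation, and presumably maintain the plasmid in the Enterococcus host. Chloramphenicol is the recorded selection in E. coli. The copy number is listed as unknown.

The payload is the native Streptococcus pyogenes type II CRISPR module: the tracrRNA, the Cas9 (Csn1, Spy_1046) endonuclease coding sequence, and a minimal CRISPR array consisting of the crRNA leader followed by direct repeats. Expression appears to rely on the elements within this native cassette, as the record names no heterologous promoter for Cas9. A targeting spacer is introduced by BsaI digestion, placing it between the repeats so that the transcript is processed with tracrRNA (an RNase III cleavage site is annotated) into a mature guide. According to the associated publication title, the plasmid is used together with RecT recombinase expression. In this kind of scheme, Cas9 cleavage of the unedited chromosomal target typically counterselects cells that did not incorporate the recombineering template, enriching for edited Enterococcus clones. The two annotation sets use different coordinate origins but describe the same features.
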