LOCUS       pCas9 10249 bp ds-DNA circular 24-FEB-2021
DEFINITION  .
FEATURES             Location/Qualifiers
     terminator      9432..9462
                     /label="terminator"
                     /ApEinfo_revcolor=#f58a5e
                     /ApEinfo_fwdcolor=#f58a5e
     gene            6222..6496
                     /label="repF"
                     /ApEinfo_revcolor=#84b0dc
                     /ApEinfo_fwdcolor=#84b0dc
     promoter        9529..9555
                     /label="promoter"
                     /ApEinfo_revcolor=#f8d3a9
                     /ApEinfo_fwdcolor=#f8d3a9
     RBS             join(9270..10249,1..4104)
                     /label="cas9 cassette"
                     /ApEinfo_revcolor=#b4abac
                     /ApEinfo_fwdcolor=#b4abac
     primer_bind     3691..3691
                     /label=""
                     /ApEinfo_revcolor=#75c6a9
                     /ApEinfo_fwdcolor=#75c6a9
     gene            9055..9192
                     /label="repG"
                     /ApEinfo_revcolor=#84b0dc
                     /ApEinfo_fwdcolor=#84b0dc
     primer_bind     3950..3950
                     /label=""
                     /ApEinfo_revcolor=#faac61
                     /ApEinfo_fwdcolor=#faac61
     misc_feature    4659..5309
                     /label="cat"
                     /ApEinfo_revcolor=#d59687
                     /ApEinfo_fwdcolor=#d59687
     misc_feature    9506..9507
                     /label="RNase III cleavage"
                     /ApEinfo_revcolor=#faac61
                     /ApEinfo_fwdcolor=#faac61
     gene            7215..8705
                     /label="repE"
                     /ApEinfo_revcolor=#faac61
                     /ApEinfo_fwdcolor=#faac61
     misc_feature    9520..9522
                     /label="TS"
                     /ApEinfo_revcolor=#c6c9d1
                     /ApEinfo_fwdcolor=#c6c9d1
     misc_feature    4659..4659
                     /label="catstart"
                     /ApEinfo_revcolor=#b1ff67
                     /ApEinfo_fwdcolor=#b1ff67
     repeat_region   3823..3858
                     /label=""
                     /ApEinfo_revcolor=#75c6a9
                     /ApEinfo_fwdcolor=#75c6a9
     gene            join(9813..10249,1..3670)
                     /label="Spy_1046"
                     /ApEinfo_revcolor=#b1ff67
                     /ApEinfo_fwdcolor=#b1ff67
     primer_bind     5901..5920
                     /label="pBR322ori-F"
                     /ApEinfo_revcolor=#9eafd2
                     /ApEinfo_fwdcolor=#9eafd2
     repeat_region   3889..3924
                     /label=""
                     /ApEinfo_revcolor=#d6b295
                     /ApEinfo_fwdcolor=#d6b295
     rep_origin      5412..6000
                     /label="ori"
                     /ApEinfo_revcolor=#b7e6d7
                     /ApEinfo_fwdcolor=#b7e6d7
     source          5412..6000
                     /label="source"
                     /ApEinfo_revcolor=#c7b0e3
                     /ApEinfo_fwdcolor=#c7b0e3
     RBS             9803..9807
                     /label=""
                     /ApEinfo_revcolor=#75c6a9
                     /ApEinfo_fwdcolor=#75c6a9
     misc_feature    3682..3720
                     /label="Csn2"
                     /ApEinfo_revcolor=#82ca9d
                     /ApEinfo_fwdcolor=#82ca9d
     misc_feature    9339..9601
                     /label="Tracr"
                     /ApEinfo_revcolor=#ff9ccd
                     /ApEinfo_fwdcolor=#ff9ccd
     gene            6873..7172
                     /label="repD"
                     /ApEinfo_revcolor=#c7b0e3
                     /ApEinfo_fwdcolor=#c7b0e3
     primer          9759..9778
                     /label="oVC50"
                     /note="sequence: AATCATCAAACTCATTATGG"
                     /ApEinfo_revcolor=#ff9ccd
                     /ApEinfo_fwdcolor=#ff9ccd
ORIGIN
        1 TGATAAAGCG GATTTGCGCT TAATCTATTT GGCCTTAGCG CATATGATTA AGTTTCGTGG
       61 TCATTTTTTG ATTGAGGGAG ATTTAAATCC TGATAATAGT GATGTGGACA AACTATTTAT
      121 CCAGTTGGTA CAAACCTACA ATCAATTATT TGAAGAAAAC CCTATTAACG CAAGTGGAGT
      181 AGATGCTAAA GCGATTCTTT CTGCACGATT GAGTAAATCA AGACGATTAG AAAATCTCAT
      241 TGCTCAGCTC CCCGGTGAGA AGAAAAATGG CTTATTTGGG AATCTCATTG CTTTGTCATT
      301 GGGTTTGACC CCTAATTTTA AATCAAATTT TGATTTGGCA GAAGATGCTA AATTACAGCT
      361 TTCAAAAGAT ACTTACGATG ATGATTTAGA TAATTTATTG GCGCAAATTG GAGATCAATA
      421 TGCTGATTTG TTTTTGGCAG CTAAGAATTT ATCAGATGCT ATTTTACTTT CAGATATCCT
      481 AAGAGTAAAT ACTGAAATAA CTAAGGCTCC CCTATCAGCT TCAATGATTA AACGCTACGA
      541 TGAACATCAT CAAGACTTGA CTCTTTTAAA AGCTTTAGTT CGACAACAAC TTCCAGAAAA
      601 GTATAAAGAA ATCTTTTTTG ATCAATCAAA AAACGGATAT GCAGGTTATA TTGATGGGGG
      661 AGCTAGCCAA GAAGAATTTT ATAAATTTAT CAAACCAATT TTAGAAAAAA TGGATGGTAC
      721 TGAGGAATTA TTGGTGAAAC TAAATCGTGA AGATTTGCTG CGCAAGCAAC GGACCTTTGA
      781 CAACGGCTCT ATTCCCCATC AAATTCACTT GGGTGAGCTG CATGCTATTT TGAGAAGACA
      841 AGAAGACTTT TATCCATTTT TAAAAGACAA TCGTGAGAAG ATTGAAAAAA TCTTGACTTT
      901 TCGAATTCCT TATTATGTTG GTCCATTGGC GCGTGGCAAT AGTCGTTTTG CATGGATGAC
      961 TCGGAAGTCT GAAGAAACAA TTACCCCATG GAATTTTGAA GAAGTTGTCG ATAAAGGTGC
     1021 TTCAGCTCAA TCATTTATTG AACGCATGAC AAACTTTGAT AAAAATCTTC CAAATGAAAA
     1081 AGTACTACCA AAACATAGTT TGCTTTATGA GTATTTTACG GTTTATAACG AATTGACAAA
     1141 GGTCAAATAT GTTACTGAAG GAATGCGAAA ACCAGCATTT CTTTCAGGTG AACAGAAGAA
     1201 AGCCATTGTT GATTTACTCT TCAAAACAAA TCGAAAAGTA ACCGTTAAGC AATTAAAAGA
     1261 AGATTATTTC AAAAAAATAG AATGTTTTGA TAGTGTTGAA ATTTCAGGAG TTGAAGATAG
     1321 ATTTAATGCT TCATTAGGTA CCTACCATGA TTTGCTAAAA ATTATTAAAG ATAAAGATTT
     1381 TTTGGATAAT GAAGAAAATG AAGATATCTT AGAGGATATT GTTTTAACAT TGACCTTATT
     1441 TGAAGATAGG GAGATGATTG AGGAAAGACT TAAAACATAT GCTCACCTCT TTGATGATAA
     1501 GGTGATGAAA CAGCTTAAAC GTCGCCGTTA TACTGGTTGG GGACGTTTGT CTCGAAAATT
     1561 GATTAATGGT ATTAGGGATA AGCAATCTGG CAAAACAATA TTAGATTTTT TGAAATCAGA
     1621 TGGTTTTGCC AATCGCAATT TTATGCAGCT GATCCATGAT GATAGTTTGA CATTTAAAGA
     1681 AGACATTCAA AAAGCACAAG TGTCTGGACA AGGCGATAGT TTACATGAAC ATATTGCAAA
     1741 TTTAGCTGGT AGCCCTGCTA TTAAAAAAGG TATTTTACAG ACTGTAAAAG TTGTTGATGA
     1801 ATTGGTCAAA GTAATGGGGC GGCATAAGCC AGAAAATATC GTTATTGAAA TGGCACGTGA
     1861 AAATCAGACA ACTCAAAAGG GCCAGAAAAA TTCGCGAGAG CGTATGAAAC GAATCGAAGA
     1921 AGGTATCAAA GAATTAGGAA GTCAGATTCT TAAAGAGCAT CCTGTTGAAA ATACTCAATT
     1981 GCAAAATGAA AAGCTCTATC TCTATTATCT CCAAAATGGA AGAGACATGT ATGTGGACCA
     2041 AGAATTAGAT ATTAATCGTT TAAGTGATTA TGATGTCGAT CACATTGTTC CACAAAGTTT
     2101 CCTTAAAGAC GATTCAATAG ACAATAAGGT CTTAACGCGT TCTGATAAAA ATCGTGGTAA
     2161 ATCGGATAAC GTTCCAAGTG AAGAAGTAGT CAAAAAGATG AAAAACTATT GGAGACAACT
     2221 TCTAAACGCC AAGTTAATCA CTCAACGTAA GTTTGATAAT TTAACGAAAG CTGAACGTGG
     2281 AGGTTTGAGT GAACTTGATA AAGCTGGTTT TATCAAACGC CAATTGGTTG AAACTCGCCA
     2341 AATCACTAAG CATGTGGCAC AAATTTTGGA TAGTCGCATG AATACTAAAT ACGATGAAAA
     2401 TGATAAACTT ATTCGAGAGG TTAAAGTGAT TACCTTAAAA TCTAAATTAG TTTCTGACTT
     2461 CCGAAAAGAT TTCCAATTCT ATAAAGTACG TGAGATTAAC AATTACCATC ATGCCCATGA
     2521 TGCGTATCTA AATGCCGTCG TTGGAACTGC TTTGATTAAG AAATATCCAA AACTTGAATC
     2581 GGAGTTTGTC TATGGTGATT ATAAAGTTTA TGATGTTCGT AAAATGATTG CTAAGTCTGA
     2641 GCAAGAAATA GGCAAAGCAA CCGCAAAATA TTTCTTTTAC TCTAATATCA TGAACTTCTT
     2701 CAAAACAGAA ATTACACTTG CAAATGGAGA GATTCGCAAA CGCCCTCTAA TCGAAACTAA
     2761 TGGGGAAACT GGAGAAATTG TCTGGGATAA AGGGCGAGAT TTTGCCACAG TGCGCAAAGT
     2821 ATTGTCCATG CCCCAAGTCA ATATTGTCAA GAAAACAGAA GTACAGACAG GCGGATTCTC
     2881 CAAGGAGTCA ATTTTACCAA AAAGAAATTC GGACAAGCTT ATTGCTCGTA AAAAAGACTG
     2941 GGATCCAAAA AAATATGGTG GTTTTGATAG TCCAACGGTA GCTTATTCAG TCCTAGTGGT
     3001 TGCTAAGGTG GAAAAAGGGA AATCGAAGAA GTTAAAATCC GTTAAAGAGT TACTAGGGAT
     3061 CACAATTATG GAAAGAAGTT CCTTTGAAAA AAATCCGATT GACTTTTTAG AAGCTAAAGG
     3121 ATATAAGGAA GTTAAAAAAG ACTTAATCAT TAAACTACCT AAATATAGTC TTTTTGAGTT
     3181 AGAAAACGGT CGTAAACGGA TGCTGGCTAG TGCCGGAGAA TTACAAAAAG GAAATGAGCT
     3241 GGCTCTGCCA AGCAAATATG TGAATTTTTT ATATTTAGCT AGTCATTATG AAAAGTTGAA
     3301 GGGTAGTCCA GAAGATAACG AACAAAAACA ATTGTTTGTG GAGCAGCATA AGCATTATTT
     3361 AGATGAGATT ATTGAGCAAA TCAGTGAATT TTCTAAGCGT GTTATTTTAG CAGATGCCAA
     3421 TTTAGATAAA GTTCTTAGTG CATATAACAA ACATAGAGAC AAACCAATAC GTGAACAAGC
     3481 AGAAAATATT ATTCATTTAT TTACGTTGAC GAATCTTGGA GCTCCCGCTG CTTTTAAATA
     3541 TTTTGATACA ACAATTGATC GTAAACGATA TACGTCTACA AAAGAAGTTT TAGATGCCAC
     3601 TCTTATCCAT CAATCCATCA CTGGTCTTTA TGAAACACGC ATTGATTTGA GTCAGCTAGG
     3661 AGGTGACTGA AGTATATTTT AGATGAAGAT TATTTCTTAA TAACTAAAAA TATGGTATAA
     3721 TACTCTTAAT AAATGCAGTA ATACAGGGGC TTTTCAAGAC TGAAGTCTAG CTGAGACAAA
     3781 TAGTGCGATT ACGAAATTTT TTAGACAAAA ATAGTCTACG AGGTTTTAGA GCTATGCTGT
     3841 TTTGAATGGT CCCAAAACTG AGACCAGTCT CGGAAGCTCA AAGGTCTCGT TTTAGAGCTA
     3901 TGCTGTTTTG AATGGTCCCA AAACTTCAGC ACACTGAGAC TTGTTGAGTT CCATGTTTTA
     3961 GAGCTATGCT GTTTTGAATG GACTCCATTC AACATTGCCG ATGATAACTT GAGAAAGAGG
     4021 GTTAATACCA GCAGTCGGAT ACCTTCCTAT TCTTTCTGTT AAAGCGTTTT CATGTTATAA
     4081 TAGGCAAAAG AAGAGTAGTG TGATGGATCC ACTAGTTCTA GAATCGATAC GATTTTGAAG
     4141 TGGCAACAGA TAAAAAAAAG CAGTTTAAAA TTGTTGCTGA ACTTTTAAAA CAAGCAAATA
     4201 CAATCATTGT CGCAACAGAT AGCGACAGAG AAGGCGAAAA CATTGCCTGG TCGATCATTC
     4261 ATAAAGCAAA TGCCTTTTCT AAAGATAAAA CGTATAAAAG ACTATGGATC AATAGTTTAG
     4321 AAAAAGATGT GATCCGTAGC GGTTTTCAAA ATTTGCGACC AGGAATGAAT TACTATCCCT
     4381 TTTATCAAGA AGCGCACAAA AAGAAAAACG AAATGATACA CCAATCAGTG CAAAAAAAGA
     4441 TATAATGGGA GATAAGACGG TTCGTGTTCG TGCTGACTTG CACCATATCA TAAAAATCGA
     4501 AACAGCAAAG AATGGCGGAA ACGTAAAAGA AGTTATGGAA ATAAGACTTA GAAGCAAACT
     4561 TAAGAGTGTG TTGATAGTGC AGTATCTTAA AATTTTGTAT AATAGGAATT GAAGTTAAAT
     4621 TAGATGCTAA AAATTTGTAA TTAAGAAGGA GTGATTACat gaactttaat aaaattgatt
     4681 tagacaattg gaagagaaaa gagatattta atcattattt gaaccaacaa acgactttta
     4741 gtataaccac agaaattgat attagtgttt tataccgaaa cataaaacaa gaaggatata
     4801 aattttaccc tgcatttatt ttcttagtga caagggtgat aaactcaaat acagctttta
     4861 gaactggtta caatagcgac ggagagttag gttattggga taagttagag ccactttata
     4921 caatttttga tggtgtatct aaaacattct ctggtatttg gactcctgta aagaatgact
     4981 tcaaagagtt ttatgattta tacctttctg atgtagagaa atataatggt tcggggaaat
     5041 tgtttcccaa aacacctata cctgaaaatg ctttttctct ttctattatt ccatggactt
     5101 catttactgg gtttaactta aatatcaata ataatagtaa ttaccttcta cccattatta
     5161 cagcaggaaa attcattaat aaaggtaatt caatatattt accgctatct ttacaggtac
     5221 atcattctgt ttgtgatggt tatcatgcag gattgtttat gaactctatt caggaattgt
     5281 cagataggcc taatgactgg cttttataaT TCTATGAGTC GCTTTTGTAA ATTTGGAAAG
     5341 TTACACGTTA CTAAAGGGAA TGTAGATAAA TTATTAGGTA TACTACTGAC AGCTTCCAAG
     5401 GAGCTAAAGA Gttgagatcc tttttttctg cgcgtaatct gctgcttgca aacaaaaaaa
     5461 ccaccgctac cagcggtggt ttgtttgccg gatcaagagc taccaactct ttttccgaag
     5521 gtaactggct tcagcagagc gcagatacca aatactgttc ttctagtgta gccgtagtta
     5581 ggccaccact tcaagaactc tgtagcaccg cctacatacc tcgctctgct aatcctgtta
     5641 ccagtggctg ctgccagtgg cgataagtcg tgtcttaccg ggttggactc aagacgatag
     5701 ttaccggata aggcgcagcg gtcgggctga acggggggtt cgtgcacaca gcccagcttg
     5761 gagcgaacga cctacaccga actgagatac ctacagcgtg agctatgaga aagcgccacg
     5821 cttcccgaag ggagaaaggc ggacaggtat ccggtaagcg gcagggtcgg aacaggagag
     5881 cgcacgaggg agcttccagg gggaaacgcc tggtatcttt atagtcctgt cgggtttcgc
     5941 cacctctgac ttgagcgtcg atttttgtga tgctcgtcag gggggcggag cctatggaaa
     6001 CCTAGCGCTT AGAATCGCTT TAGGAAACAC GATCCAGTCC AATAATCGTC GATAAAAAAC
     6061 CCTTTTAAAA AGGTTGTGAA ATTACCTACT TTTGGAATAA TCACAAATCA CAAGTGATTA
     6121 ATCACAAATC ACAAGTGATT AATCACTTGT TTATTAAGAT ATTAAAAGCT ATAATTTAAA
     6181 TAAAGCGTGA ATTTTATTAC ACAAAAAGAG GGGGGAGAAA CTTGGAACTA GCATTTAGAG
     6241 AAAGCTTAAA AAAGATGAGA GGTACCAAAT CAAAAGAAAA ATTCTCCCAA GAATTAGAAA
     6301 TGAGTAGATC AAATTATTCA CGAATAGAAT CAGGAAAATC AGATCCAACC ATAAAAACAC
     6361 TAGAACAAAT TGCAAAGTTA ACTAACTCAA CGCTAGTAGT GGATTTTAAT CCCAAATGAG
     6421 CCAACAGAAC CAGAGCCAGA AACAGAATCA GAACAAGTAA CATTGGATTT AGAAATGGAA
     6481 GAAGAAAAAA GCAATGACTT CGTGTGAATA ATGCACGAAA TCGTTGCTTA TTTTTTTTAA
     6541 AAGCGGTATA CTAGATATAA CGAAACAACG AACTGAATAG AAACGAAAAA AGAGCCATGA
     6601 CACATTTATA AAATGTTTGA CGACATTTTA TAAATGCATA GCCCGATAAG ATTGCCAAAC
     6661 CAACGCTTAT CAGTTAGTCA GATGAACTCT TCCCTCGTAA GAAGTTATTT AATTAACTTT
     6721 GTTTGAAGAC GGTATATAAC CGTACTATCA TTATATAGGG AAATCAGAGA GTTTTCAAGT
     6781 ATCTAAGCTA CTGAATTTAA GAATTGTTAA GCAATCAATC GGAAATCGTT TGATTGCTTT
     6841 TTTTGTATTC ATTTATAGAA GGTGGAGTTT GTATGAATCA TGATGAATGT AAAACTTATA
     6901 TAAAAAATAG TTTATTGGAG ATAAGAAAAT TAGCAAATAT CTATACACTA GAAACGTTTA
     6961 AGAAAGAGTT AGAAAAGAGA AATATCTACT TAGAAACAAA ATCAGATAAG TATTTTTCTT
     7021 CGGAGGGGGA AGATTATATA TATAAGTTAA TAGAAAATAA CAAAATAATT TATTCGATTA
     7081 GTGGAAAAAA ATTGACTTAT AAAGGAAAAA AATCTTTTTC AAAACATGCA ATATTGAAAC
     7141 AGTTGAATGA AAAAGCAAAC CAAGTTAATT AAACAACCTA TTTTATAGGA TTTATAGGAA
     7201 AGGAGAACAG CTGAATGAAT ATCCCTTTTG TTGTAGAAAC TGTGCTTCAT GACGGCTTGT
     7261 TAAAGTACAA ATTTAAAAAT AGTAAAATTC GCTCAATCAC TACCAAGCCA GGTAAAAGCA
     7321 AAGGGGCTAT TTTTGCGTAT CGCTCAAAAT CAAGCATGAT TGGCGGTCGT GGTGTTGTTC
     7381 TGACTTCCGA GGAAGCGATT CAAGAAAATC AAGATACATT TACACATTGG ACACCCAACG
     7441 TTTATCGTTA TGGAACGTAT GCAGACGAAA ACCGTTCATA CACGAAAGGA CATTCTGAAA
     7501 ACAATTTAAG ACAAATCAAT ACCTTCTTTA TTGATTTTGA TATTCACACG GCAAAAGAAA
     7561 CTATTTCAGC AAGCGATATT TTAACAACCG CTATTGATTT AGGTTTTATG CCTACTATGA
     7621 TTATCAAATC TGATAAAGGT TATCAAGCAT ATTTTGTTTT AGAAACGCCA GTCTATGTGA
     7681 CTTCAAAATC AGAATTTAAA TCTGTCAAAG CAGCCAAAAT AATTTCGCAA AATATCCGAG
     7741 AATATTTTGG AAAGTCTTTG CCAGTTGATC TAACGTGTAA TCATTTTGGT ATTGCTCGCA
     7801 TACCAAGAAC GGACAATGTA GAATTTTTTG ATCCTAATTA CCGTTATTCT TTCAAAGAAT
     7861 GGCAAGATTG GTCTTTCAAA CAAACAGATA ATAAGGGCTT TACTCGTTCA AGTCTAACGG
     7921 TTTTAAGCGG TACAGAAGGC AAAAAACAAG TAGATGAACC CTGGTTTAAT CTCTTATTGC
     7981 ACGAAACGAA ATTTTCAGGA GAAAAGGGTT TAATAGGGCG TAATAACGTC ATGTTTACCC
     8041 TCTCTTTAGC CTACTTTAGT TCAGGCTATT CAATCGAAAC GTGCGAATAT AATATGTTTG
     8101 AGTTTAATAA TCGATTAGAT CAACCCTTAG AAGAAAAAGA AGTAATCAAA ATTGTTAGAA
     8161 GTGCCTATTC AGAAAACTAT CAAGGGGCTA ATAGGGAATA CATTACCATT CTTTGCAAAG
     8221 CTTGGGTATC AAGTGATTTA ACCAGTAAAG ATTTATTTGT CCGTCAAGGG TGGTTTAAAT
     8281 TCAAGAAAAA AAGAAGCGAA CGTCAACGTG TTCATTTGTC AGAATGGAAA GAAGATTTAA
     8341 TGGCTTATAT TAGCGAAAAA AGCGATGTAT ACAAGCCTTA TTTAGTGACG ACCAAAAAAG
     8401 AGATTAGAGA AGTGCTAGGC ATTCCTGAAC GGACATTAGA TAAATTGCTG AAGGTACTGA
     8461 AGGCGAATCA GGAAATTTTC TTTAAGATTA AACCAGGAAG AAATGGTGGC ATTCAACTTG
     8521 CTAGTGTTAA ATCATTGTTG CTATCGATCA TTAAAGTAAA AAAAGAAGAA AAAGAAAGCT
     8581 ATATAAAGGC GCTGACAAAT TCTTTTGACT TAGAGCATAC ATTCATTCAA GAGACTTTAA
     8641 ACAAGCTAGC AGAACGCCCT AAAACGGACA CACAACTCGA TTTGTTTAGC TATGATACAG
     8701 GCTGAAAATA AAACCCGCAC TATGCCATTA CATTTATATC TATGATACGT GTTTGTTTTT
     8761 TCTTTGCTGT TTAGCGAATG ATTAGCAGAA ATATACAGAG TAAGATTTTA ATTAATTATT
     8821 AGGGGGAGAA GGAGAGAGTA GCCCGAAAAC TTTTAGTTGG CTTGGACTGA ACGAAGTGAG
     8881 GGAAAGGCTA CTAAAACGTC GAGGGGCAGT GAGAGCGAAG CGAACACTTG ATTTTTTAAT
     8941 TTTCTATCTT TTATAGGTCA TTAGAGTATA CTTATTTGTC CTATAAACTA TTTAGCAGCA
     9001 TAATAGATTT ATTGAATAGG TCATTTAAGT TGAGCATATT AGAGGAGGAA AATCTTGGAG
     9061 AAATATTTGA AGAACCCGAT TACATGGATT GGATTAGTTC TTGTGGTTAC GTGGTTTTTA
     9121 ACTAAAAGTA GTGAATTTTT GATTTTTGGT GTGTGTGTCT TGTTGTTAGT ATTTGCTAGT
     9181 CAAAGTGATT AAATAGAATT CTCATGTTTG ACAGCTTATC ATCGGAGCTC CGATGATAAG
     9241 CTGTCAAACA TGAGAATTCC CGGGGATCCT TACGAAATCA TCCTGTGGAG CTTAGTAGGT
     9301 TTAGCAAGAT GGCAGCGCCT AAATGTAGAA TGATAAAAGG ATTAAGAGAT TAATTTCCCT
     9361 AAAAATGATA AAACAAGCGT TTTGAAAGCG CTTGTTTTTT TGGTTTGCAG TCAGAGTAGA
     9421 ATAGAAGTAT CAAAAAAAGC ACCGACTCGG TGCCACTTTT TCAAGTTGAT AACGGACTAG
     9481 CCTTATTTTA ACTTGCTATG CTGTTaaGAA TGGTTCCAAC AAGATTATTT TATAACTTTT
     9541 ATAACAAATA ATCAAGGAGA AATTCAAAGA AATTTATCAG CCATAAAACA ATACTTAATA
     9601 CTATAGAATG ATAACAAAAT AAACTACTTT TTAAAAGAAT TTTGTGTTAT AATCTATTTA
     9661 TTATTAAGTA TTGGGTAATA TTTTTTGAAG AGATATTTTG AAAAAGAAAA ATTAAAGCAT
     9721 ATTAAACTAA TTTCGGAGGT CATTAAAACT ATTATTGAAA TCATCAAACT CATTATGGAT
     9781 TTAATTTAAA CTTTTTATTT TAGGAGGCAA AAATGGATAA GAAATACTCA ATAGGCTTAG
     9841 ATATCGGCAC AAATAGCGTC GGATGGGCGG TGATCACTGA TGAATATAAG GTTCCGTCTA
     9901 AAAAGTTCAA GGTTCTGGGA AATACAGACC GCCACAGTAT CAAAAAAAAT CTTATAGGGG
     9961 CTCTTTTATT TGACAGTGGA GAGACAGCGG AAGCGACTCG TCTCAAACGG ACAGCTCGTA
    10021 GAAGGTATAC ACGTCGGAAG AATCGTATTT GTTATCTACA GGAGATTTTT TCAAATGAGA
    10081 TGGCGAAAGT AGATGATAGT TTCTTTCATC GACTTGAAGA GTCTTTTTTG GTGGAAGAAG
    10141 ACAAGAAGCA TGAACGTCAT CCTATTTTTG GAAATATAGT AGATGAAGTT GCTTATCATG
    10201 AGAAATATCC AACTATCTAT CATCTGCGAA AAAAATTGGT AGATTCTAC
//
