Features (pLannotate 1.2.2; 13 found; start..end, strand, type, name):
    170..248     -  misc_RNA       tracrRNA: trans-activating CRISPR RNA for the Streptococcus pyogenes CRISPR/Cas9 system
    544..4650    +  CDS            Cas9: Cas9 (Csn1) endonuclease from the Streptococcus pyogenes Type II CRISPR/Cas system generates RNA-guided double strand breaks in DNA
   4671..4802    +  misc_feature   crRNA leader: crRNA leader sequence for the Streptococcus pyogenes CRISPR/Cas system
   4803..4838    +  repeat_region  DR: direct repeat for the Streptococcus pyogenes CRISPR/Cas system
   4869..4904    +  repeat_region  DR: direct repeat for the Streptococcus pyogenes CRISPR/Cas system
   4935..4961    +  repeat_region  DR (fragment): direct repeat for the Streptococcus pyogenes CRISPR/Cas system
   5085..5102    -  misc_feature   MCS (fragment): pBluescript multiple cloning site
   5639..6286    +  CDS            cat: CAT1_STAAU - Experimental evidence at transcript level: Swiss-Prot protein existence level 2. This enzyme is an effector of chloramphenicol resistance in bacteria. From Staphylococcus aureus.
   6392..6980    +  rep_origin     ori: high-copy-number ColE1/pMB1/pBR322/pUC origin of replication
   7201..7482    +  CDS            copR: COPR_STRAG - Protein predicted: Swiss-Prot protein existence level 4. Involved in copy control of plasmid pIP501. From Streptococcus agalactiae.
   8193..9680    +  CDS            repS: REPS_STRPY - Protein predicted: Swiss-Prot protein existence level 4. Essential for replication. From Streptococcus pyogenes.
  10186..10202   +  promoter       tet promoter (fragment): E. coli promoter for tetracycline efflux protein gene
  10209..10225   -  promoter       tet promoter (fragment): E. coli promoter for tetracycline efflux protein gene
>Addgene plasmid #167547 | pCas9 | addgene full sequence | sequence record 332733 | Addgene NGS Result
TTACGAAATCATCCTGTGGAGCTTAGTAGGTTTAGCAAGATGGCAGCGCCTAAATGTAGAATGATAAAAG
GATTAAGAGATTAATTTCCCTAAAAATGATAAAACAAGCGTTTTGAAAGCGCTTGTTTTTTTGGTTTGCA
GTCAGAGTAGAATAGAAGTATCAAAAAAAGCACCGACTCGGTGCCACTTTTTCAAGTTGATAACGGACTA
GCCTTATTTTAACTTGCTATGCTGTTTTGAATGGTTCCAACAAGATTATTTTATAACTTTTATAACAAAT
AATCAAGGAGAAATTCAAAGAAATTTATCAGCCATAAAACAATACTTAATACTATAGAATGATAACAAAA
TAAACTACTTTTTAAAAGAATTTTGTGTTATAATCTATTTATTATTAAGTATTGGGTAATATTTTTTGAA
GAGATATTTTGAAAAAGAAAAATTAAAGCATATTAAACTAATTTCGGAGGTCATTAAAACTATTATTGAA
ATCATCAAACTCATTATGGATTTAATTTAAACTTTTTATTTTAGGAGGCAAAAATGGATAAGAAATACTC
AATAGGCTTAGATATCGGCACAAATAGCGTCGGATGGGCGGTGATCACTGATGAATATAAGGTTCCGTCT
AAAAAGTTCAAGGTTCTGGGAAATACAGACCGCCACAGTATCAAAAAAAATCTTATAGGGGCTCTTTTAT
TTGACAGTGGAGAGACAGCGGAAGCGACTCGTCTCAAACGGACAGCTCGTAGAAGGTATACACGTCGGAA
GAATCGTATTTGTTATCTACAGGAGATTTTTTCAAATGAGATGGCGAAAGTAGATGATAGTTTCTTTCAT
CGACTTGAAGAGTCTTTTTTGGTGGAAGAAGACAAGAAGCATGAACGTCATCCTATTTTTGGAAATATAG
TAGATGAAGTTGCTTATCATGAGAAATATCCAACTATCTATCATCTGCGAAAAAAATTGGTAGATTCTAC
TGATAAAGCGGATTTGCGCTTAATCTATTTGGCCTTAGCGCATATGATTAAGTTTCGTGGTCATTTTTTG
ATTGAGGGAGATTTAAATCCTGATAATAGTGATGTGGACAAACTATTTATCCAGTTGGTACAAACCTACA
ATCAATTATTTGAAGAAAACCCTATTAACGCAAGTGGAGTAGATGCTAAAGCGATTCTTTCTGCACGATT
GAGTAAATCAAGACGATTAGAAAATCTCATTGCTCAGCTCCCCGGTGAGAAGAAAAATGGCTTATTTGGG
AATCTCATTGCTTTGTCATTGGGTTTGACCCCTAATTTTAAATCAAATTTTGATTTGGCAGAAGATGCTA
AATTACAGCTTTCAAAAGATACTTACGATGATGATTTAGATAATTTATTGGCGCAAATTGGAGATCAATA
TGCTGATTTGTTTTTGGCAGCTAAGAATTTATCAGATGCTATTTTACTTTCAGATATCCTAAGAGTAAAT
ACTGAAATAACTAAGGCTCCCCTATCAGCTTCAATGATTAAACGCTACGATGAACATCATCAAGACTTGA
CTCTTTTAAAAGCTTTAGTTCGACAACAACTTCCAGAAAAGTATAAAGAAATCTTTTTTGATCAATCAAA
AAACGGATATGCAGGTTATATTGATGGGGGAGCTAGCCAAGAAGAATTTTATAAATTTATCAAACCAATT
TTAGAAAAAATGGATGGTACTGAGGAATTATTGGTGAAACTAAATCGTGAAGATTTGCTGCGCAAGCAAC
GGACCTTTGACAACGGCTCTATTCCCCATCAAATTCACTTGGGTGAGCTGCATGCTATTTTGAGAAGACA
AGAAGACTTTTATCCATTTTTAAAAGACAATCGTGAGAAGATTGAAAAAATCTTGACTTTTCGAATTCCT
TATTATGTTGGTCCATTGGCGCGTGGCAATAGTCGTTTTGCATGGATGACTCGGAAGTCTGAAGAAACAA
TTACCCCATGGAATTTTGAAGAAGTTGTCGATAAAGGTGCTTCAGCTCAATCATTTATTGAACGCATGAC
AAACTTTGATAAAAATCTTCCAAATGAAAAAGTACTACCAAAACATAGTTTGCTTTATGAGTATTTTACG
GTTTATAACGAATTGACAAAGGTCAAATATGTTACTGAAGGAATGCGAAAACCAGCATTTCTTTCAGGTG
AACAGAAGAAAGCCATTGTTGATTTACTCTTCAAAACAAATCGAAAAGTAACCGTTAAGCAATTAAAAGA
AGATTATTTCAAAAAAATAGAATGTTTTGATAGTGTTGAAATTTCAGGAGTTGAAGATAGATTTAATGCT
TCATTAGGTACCTACCATGATTTGCTAAAAATTATTAAAGATAAAGATTTTTTGGATAATGAAGAAAATG
AAGATATCTTAGAGGATATTGTTTTAACATTGACCTTATTTGAAGATAGGGAGATGATTGAGGAAAGACT
TAAAACATATGCTCACCTCTTTGATGATAAGGTGATGAAACAGCTTAAACGTCGCCGTTATACTGGTTGG
GGACGTTTGTCTCGAAAATTGATTAATGGTATTAGGGATAAGCAATCTGGCAAAACAATATTAGATTTTT
TGAAATCAGATGGTTTTGCCAATCGCAATTTTATGCAGCTGATCCATGATGATAGTTTGACATTTAAAGA
AGACATTCAAAAAGCACAAGTGTCTGGACAAGGCGATAGTTTACATGAACATATTGCAAATTTAGCTGGT
AGCCCTGCTATTAAAAAAGGTATTTTACAGACTGTAAAAGTTGTTGATGAATTGGTCAAAGTAATGGGGC
GGCATAAGCCAGAAAATATCGTTATTGAAATGGCACGTGAAAATCAGACAACTCAAAAGGGCCAGAAAAA
TTCGCGAGAGCGTATGAAACGAATCGAAGAAGGTATCAAAGAATTAGGAAGTCAGATTCTTAAAGAGCAT
CCTGTTGAAAATACTCAATTGCAAAATGAAAAGCTCTATCTCTATTATCTCCAAAATGGAAGAGACATGT
ATGTGGACCAAGAATTAGATATTAATCGTTTAAGTGATTATGATGTCGATCACATTGTTCCACAAAGTTT
CCTTAAAGACGATTCAATAGACAATAAGGTCTTAACGCGTTCTGATAAAAATCGTGGTAAATCGGATAAC
GTTCCAAGTGAAGAAGTAGTCAAAAAGATGAAAAACTATTGGAGACAACTTCTAAACGCCAAGTTAATCA
CTCAACGTAAGTTTGATAATTTAACGAAAGCTGAACGTGGAGGTTTGAGTGAACTTGATAAAGCTGGTTT
TATCAAACGCCAATTGGTTGAAACTCGCCAAATCACTAAGCATGTGGCACAAATTTTGGATAGTCGCATG
AATACTAAATACGATGAAAATGATAAACTTATTCGAGAGGTTAAAGTGATTACCTTAAAATCTAAATTAG
TTTCTGACTTCCGAAAAGATTTCCAATTCTATAAAGTACGTGAGATTAACAATTACCATCATGCCCATGA
TGCGTATCTAAATGCCGTCGTTGGAACTGCTTTGATTAAGAAATATCCAAAACTTGAATCGGAGTTTGTC
TATGGTGATTATAAAGTTTATGATGTTCGTAAAATGATTGCTAAGTCTGAGCAAGAAATAGGCAAAGCAA
CCGCAAAATATTTCTTTTACTCTAATATCATGAACTTCTTCAAAACAGAAATTACACTTGCAAATGGAGA
GATTCGCAAACGCCCTCTAATCGAAACTAATGGGGAAACTGGAGAAATTGTCTGGGATAAAGGGCGAGAT
TTTGCCACAGTGCGCAAAGTATTGTCCATGCCCCAAGTCAATATTGTCAAGAAAACAGAAGTACAGACAG
GCGGATTCTCCAAGGAGTCAATTTTACCAAAAAGAAATTCGGACAAGCTTATTGCTCGTAAAAAAGACTG
GGATCCAAAAAAATATGGTGGTTTTGATAGTCCAACGGTAGCTTATTCAGTCCTAGTGGTTGCTAAGGTG
GAAAAAGGGAAATCGAAGAAGTTAAAATCCGTTAAAGAGTTACTAGGGATCACAATTATGGAAAGAAGTT
CCTTTGAAAAAAATCCGATTGACTTTTTAGAAGCTAAAGGATATAAGGAAGTTAAAAAAGACTTAATCAT
TAAACTACCTAAATATAGTCTTTTTGAGTTAGAAAACGGTCGTAAACGGATGCTGGCTAGTGCCGGAGAA
TTACAAAAAGGAAATGAGCTGGCTCTGCCAAGCAAATATGTGAATTTTTTATATTTAGCTAGTCATTATG
AAAAGTTGAAGGGTAGTCCAGAAGATAACGAACAAAAACAATTGTTTGTGGAGCAGCATAAGCATTATTT
AGATGAGATTATTGAGCAAATCAGTGAATTTTCTAAGCGTGTTATTTTAGCAGATGCCAATTTAGATAAA
GTTCTTAGTGCATATAACAAACATAGAGACAAACCAATACGTGAACAAGCAGAAAATATTATTCATTTAT
TTACGTTGACGAATCTTGGAGCTCCCGCTGCTTTTAAATATTTTGATACAACAATTGATCGTAAACGATA
TACGTCTACAAAAGAAGTTTTAGATGCCACTCTTATCCATCAATCCATCACTGGTCTTTATGAAACACGC
ATTGATTTGAGTCAGCTAGGAGGTGACTGAAGTATATTTTAGATGAAGATTATTTCTTAATAACTAAAAA
TATGGTATAATACTCTTAATAAATGCAGTAATACAGGGGCTTTTCAAGACTGAAGTCTAGCTGAGACAAA
TAGTGCGATTACGAAATTTTTTAGACAAAAATAGTCTACGAGGTTTTAGAGCTATGCTGTTTTGAATGGT
CCCAAAACTGAGACCAGTCTCGGAAGCTCAAAGGTCTCGTTTTAGAGCTATGCTGTTTTGAATGGTCCCA
AAACTTCAGCACACTGAGACTTGTTGAGTTCCATGTTTTAGAGCTATGCTGTTTTGAATGGACTCCATTC
AACATTGCCGATGATAACTTGAGAAAGAGGGTTAATACCAGCAGTCGGATACCTTCCTATTCTTTCTGTT
AAAGCGTTTTCATGTTATAATAGGCAAAAGAAGAGTAGTGTGATGGATCCACTAGTTCTAGAATCGATAC
GATTTTGAAGTGGCAACAGATAAAAAAAAGCAGTTTAAAATTGTTGCTGAACTTTTAAAACAAGCAAATA
CAATCATTGTCGCAACAGATAGCGACAGAGAAGGCGAAAACATTGCCTGGTCGATCATTCATAAAGCAAA
TGCCTTTTCTAAAGATAAAACGTATAAAAGACTATGGATCAATAGTTTAGAAAAAGATGTGATCCGTAGC
GGTTTTCAAAATTTGCGACCAGGAATGAATTACTATCCCTTTTATCAAGAAGCGCACAAAAAGAAAAACG
AAATGATACACCAATCAGTGCAAAAAAAGATATAATGGGAGATAAGACGGTTCGTGTTCGTGCTGACTTG
CACCATATCATAAAAATCGAAACAGCAAAGAATGGCGGAAACGTAAAAGAAGTTATGGAAATAAGACTTA
GAAGCAAACTTAAGAGTGTGTTGATAGTGCAGTATCTTAAAATTTTGTATAATAGGAATTGAAGTTAAAT
TAGATGCTAAAAATTTGTAATTAAGAAGGAGTGATTACATGAACTTTAATAAAATTGATTTAGACAATTG
GAAGAGAAAAGAGATATTTAATCATTATTTGAACCAACAAACGACTTTTAGTATAACCACAGAAATTGAT
ATTAGTGTTTTATACCGAAACATAAAACAAGAAGGATATAAATTTTACCCTGCATTTATTTTCTTAGTGA
CAAGGGTGATAAACTCAAATACAGCTTTTAGAACTGGTTACAATAGCGACGGAGAGTTAGGTTATTGGGA
TAAGTTAGAGCCACTTTATACAATTTTTGATGGTGTATCTAAAACATTCTCTGGTATTTGGACTCCTGTA
AAGAATGACTTCAAAGAGTTTTATGATTTATACCTTTCTGATGTAGAGAAATATAATGGTTCGGGGAAAT
TGTTTCCCAAAACACCTATACCTGAAAATGCTTTTTCTCTTTCTATTATTCCATGGACTTCATTTACTGG
GTTTAACTTAAATATCAATAATAATAGTAATTACCTTCTACCCATTATTACAGCAGGAAAATTCATTAAT
AAAGGTAATTCAATATATTTACCGCTATCTTTACAGGTACATCATTCTGTTTGTGATGGTTATCATGCAG
GATTGTTTATGAACTCTATTCAGGAATTGTCAGATAGGCCTAATGACTGGCTTTTATAATTCTATGAGTC
GCTTTTGTAAATTTGGAAAGTTACACGTTACTAAAGGGAATGTAGATAAATTATTAGGTATACTACTGAC
AGCTTCCAAGGAGCTAAAGAGTTGAGATCCTTTTTTTCTGCGCGTAATATGCTGCTTGCAAACAAAAAAA
CCACCGCTACCAGCGGTGGTTTGTTTGCCGGATCAAGAGCTACCAACTCTTTTTCCGAAGGTAACTGGCT
TCAGCAGAGCGCAGATACCAAATACTGTTCTTCTAGTGTAGCCGTAGTTAGGCCACCACTTCAAGAACTC
TGTAGCACCGCCTACATACCTCGCTCTGCTAATCCTGTTACCAGTGGCTGCTGCCAGTGGCGATAAGTCG
TGTCTTACCGGGTTGGACTCAAGACGATAGTTACCGGATAAGGCGCAGCGGTCGGGCTGAACGGGGGGTT
CGTGCACACAGCCCAGCTTGGAGCGAACGACCTACACCGAACTGAGATACCTACAGCGTGAGCTATGAGA
AAGCGCCACGCTTCCCGAAGGGAGAAAGGCGGACAGGTATCCGGTAAGCGGCAGGGTCGGAACAGGAGAG
CGCACGAGGGAGCTTCCAGGGGGAAACGCCTGGTATCTTTATAGTCCTGTCGGGTTTCGCCACCTCTGAC
TTGAGCGTCGATTTTTGTGATGCTCGTCAGGGGGGCGGAGCCTATGGAAACCTAGCGCTTAGAATCGCTT
TAGGAAACACGATCCAGTCCAATAATCGTCGATAAAAACTTTTGAAAAAGGTTGGTGAAATTACCTACTT
TTGGAATAATCACAAATCACAAGTGATTAATCACAAATCACAAGTGATTAATCACTTGTTTATTAAGATA
TTAAAAGCTATAATTTAAATAAAGCGTGAATTTTATTACACAAAAAGAGGGGGGAGAAACTTGGAACTAG
CATTTAGAGAAAGCTTAAAAAAGATGAGAGGTACCAAATCAAAAGAAAAATTCTCCCAAGAATTAGAAAT
GAGTAGATCAAATTATTCACGAATAGAATCAGGAAAATCAGATCCAACCATAAAAACACTAGAACAAATT
GCAAAGTTAACTAACTCAACGCTAGTAGTGGATTTAATCCCAAATGAGCCAACAGAACCAGAACCAGAAA
CAGAATCAGAACAAGTAACATTGGATTTAGAAATGGAAGAAGAAAAAAGCAATGACTTCGTGTGAATAAT
GCGCGAAATCGTTGCTTATTTTTTTTAAAAGCGGTATACTAGATATAACGAAACAACGAACTGAATAGAA
ACGAAAAAAGAGCCATGACACATTTATAAAATGTTTGACGACATTTTATAAATGCATAGCCCGATAAGAT
TGCCAAACCAACGCTTATCAGTTAGTCAGATGAACTCTTCCCTCGTAAGAAGTTATTTAATTAACTTTGT
TTGAAGACGGTATATAACCGTACTATCATTATATAGGGAAATCAGAGAGTTTTCAAGTATCTAAGCTACT
GAATTTAAGAATTGTTAAGCAATCAATCGGAAATCGTTTGATTGCTTTTTTTGTATTCATTTATAGAAGG
TGGAGTTTGTATGAATCATGATGAATGTAAAACTTATATAAAAAATAGTTTATTGGAGATAAGAAAATTA
GCAAATATCTATACACTAGAAACGTTTAAGAAAGAGTTAGAAAAGAGAAATATCTACTTAGAAACAAAAT
CAGATAAGTATTTTTCTTCGGAGGGGGAAGATTATATATATAAGTTAATAGAAAATAACAAAATAATTTA
TTCGATTAGTGGAAAAAAATTGACTTATAAAGGAAAAAAATCTTTTTCAAAACATGCAATATTGAAACAG
TTGAATGAAAAAGCAAACCAAGTTAATTAAACAACCTATTTTATAGGATTTATAGGAAAGGAGAACAGCT
GAATGAATATCCCTTTTGTTGTAGAAACTGTGCTTCATGACGGCTTGTTAAAGTACAAATTTAAAAATAG
TAAAATTCGCTCAATCACTACCAAGCCAGGTAAAAGCAAAGGGGCTATTTTTGCGTATCGCTCAAAATCA
AGCATGATTGGCGGTCGTGGTGTTGTTCTGACTTCCGAGGAAGCGATTCAAGAAAATCAAGATACATTTA
CACATTGGACACCCAACGTTTATCGTTATGGAACGTATGCAGACGAAAACCGTTCATACACGAAAGGACA
TTCTGAAAACAATTTAAGACAAATCAATACCTTCTTTATTGATTTTGATATTCACACGGCAAAAGAAACT
ATTTCAGCAAGCGATATTTTAACAACCGCTATTGATTTAGGTTTTATGCCTACTATGATTATCAAATCTG
ATAAAGGTTATCAAGCATATTTTGTTTTAGAAACGCCAGTCTATGTGACTTCAAAATCAGAATTTAAATC
TGTCAAAGCAGCCAAAATAATTTCGCAAAATATCCGAGAATATTTTGGAAAGTCTTTGCCAGTTGATCTA
ACGTGTAATCATTTTGGTATTGCTCGCATACCAAGAACGGACAATGTAGAATTTTTTGATCCTAATTACC
GTTATTCTTTCAAAGAATGGCAAGATTGGTCTTTCAAACAAACAGATAATAAGGGCTTTACTCGTTCAAG
TCTAACGGTTTTAAGCGGTACAGAAGGCAAAAAACAAGTAGATGAACCCTGGTTTAATCTCTTATTGCAC
GAAACGAAATTTTCAGGAGAAAAGGGTTTAATAGGGCGTAATAACGTCATGTTTACCCTCTCTTTAGCCT
ACTTTAGTTCAGGCTATTCAATCGAAACGTGCGAATATAATATGTTTGAGTTTAATAATCGATTAGATCA
ACCCTTAGAAGAAAAAGAAGTAATCAAAATTGTTAGAAGTGCCTATTCAGAAAACTATCAAGGGGCTAAT
AGGGAATACATTACCATTCTTTGCAAAGCTTGGGTATCAAGTGATTTAACCAGTAAAGATTTATTTGTCC
GTCAAGGGTGGTTTAAATTCAAGAAAAAAAGAAGCGAACGTCAACGTGTTCATTTGTCAGAATGGAAAGA
AGATTTAATGGCTTATATTAGCGAAAAAAGCGATGTATACAAGCCTTATTTAGTGACGACCAAAAAAGAG
ATTAGAGAAGTGCTAGGCATTCCTGAACGGACATTAGATAAATTGCTGAAGGTACTGAAGGCGAATCAGG
AAATTTTCTTTAAGATTAAACCAGGAAGAAATGGTGGCATTCAACTTGCTAGTGTTAAATCATTGTTGCT
ATCGATCATTAAAGTAAAAAAAGAAGAAAAAGAAAGCTATATAAAGGCGCTGACAAATTCTTTTGACTTA
GAGCATACATTCATTCAAGAGACTTTAAACAAGCTAGCAGAACGCCCTAAAACGGACACACAACTCGATT
TGTTTAGCTATGATACAGGCTGAAAATAAAACCCGCACTATGCCATTACATTTATATCTATGATACGTGT
TTGTTTTTTCTTTGCTGTTTAGCGAATGATTAGCAGAAATATACAGAGTAAGATTTTAATTAATTATTAG
GGGGAGAAGGAGAGAGTAGCCCGAAAACTTTTAGTTGGCTTGGACTGAACGAAGTGAGGGAAAGGCTACT
AAAACGTCGAGGGGCAGTGAGAGCGAAGCGAACACTTGATTTTTTAATTTTCTATCTTTTATAGGTCATT
AGAGTATACTTATTTGTCCTATAAACTATTTAGCAGCATAATAGATTTATTGAATAGGTCATTTAAGTTG
AGCATATTAGAGGAGGAAAATCTTGGAGAAATATTTGAAGAACCCGATTACATGGATTGGATTAGTTCTT
GTGGTTACGTGGTTTTTAACTAAAAGTAGTGAATTTTTGATTTTTGGTGTGTGTGTCTTGTTGTTAGTAT
TTGCTAGTCAAAGTGATTAAATAGAATTCTCATGTTTGACAGCTTATCATCGGAGCTCCGATGATAAGCT
GTCAAACATGAGAATTCCCGGGGATCC
